>Addgene plasmid #184601 | pCIS.MTRIA-C3a | addgene full sequence | sequence record 364510 | Addgene Partial NGS Result
NNNNNGGGGCGGGGCGAGGCGGAGAGGTGCGGCGGCAGCCAATCAGAGCGGCGCGCTCCGAAAGTTTCCT
TTTATGGCGAGGCGGCGGCGGCGGCGGCCCTATAAAAAGCGAAGCGCGCGGCGGGCGGGAGTCGCTGCGC
GCTGCCTTCGCCCCGTGCCCCGCTCCGCCGCCGCCTCGCGCCGCCCGCCCCGGCTCTGACTGACCGCGTT
ACTCCCACAGGTGAGCGGGCGGGACGGCCCTTCTCCTCCGGGCTGTAATTAGCGCTTGGTTTAATGACGG
CTTGTTTCTTTTCTGTGGCTGCGTGAAAGCCTTGAGGGGCTCCGGGAGGGCCCTTTGTGCGGGGGGAGCG
GCTCGGGGGGTGCGTGCGTGTGTGTGTGCGTGGGGAGCGCCGCGTGCGGCTCCGCGCTGCCCGGCGGCTG
TGAGCGCTGCGGGCGCGGCGCGGGGCTTTGTGCGCTCCGCAGTGTGCGCGAGGGGAGCGCGGCCGGGGGC
GGTGCCCCGCGGTGCGGGGGGGGCTGCGAGGGGAACAAAGGCTGCGTGCGGGGTGTGTGCGTGGGGGGGT
GAGCAGGGGGTGTGGGCGCGTCGGTCGGGCTGCAACCCCCCCTGCACCCCCCTCCCCGAGTTGCTGAGCA
CGGCCCGGCTTCGGGTGCGGGGCTCCGTACGGGGCGTGGCGCGGGGCTCGCCGTGCCGGGCGGGGGGTGG
CGGCAGGTGGGGGTGCCGGGCGGGGCGGGGCCGCCTCGGGCCGGGGAGGGCTCGGGGGAGGGGCGCGGCG
GCCCCCGGAGCGCCGGCGGCTGTCGAGGCGCGGCGAGCCGCAGCCATTGCCTTTTATGGTAATCGTGCGA
GAGGGCGCAGGGACTTCCTTTGTCCCAAATCTGTGCGGAGCCGAAATCTGGGAGGCGCCGCCGCACCCCC
TCTAGCGGGCGCGGGGCGAAGCGGTGCGGCGCCGGCAGGAAGGAAATGGGCGGGGAGGGCCTTCGTGCGT
CGCCGCGCCGCCGTCCCCTTCTCCCTCTCCAGCCTCGGGGCTGTCCGCGGGGGGACGGCTGCCTTCGGGG
GGGACGGGGCAGGGCGGGGTTCGGCTTCTGGCGTGTGACCGGCGGCTCTAGAGCCTCTGCTAACCATGTT
CATGCCTTCTTCTTTTTCCTACAGCTCCTGGGCAACGTGCTGGTTATTGTGCTGTCTCATCATTTTGGCA
AAGGATTCCTCGAGGTCGACGGTATCGATAAGCTTGATATCGAATTCACCATGGAGTCTTTCGATGCTGA
CACCAATTCAACTGACCTACACTCACGGCCTCTGTTTCAACCCCAAGACATTGCCTCCATGGTCATTCTT
GGTCTCACTTGTCTATTGGGACTGCTAGGCAATGGGCTGGTGCTGTGGGTAGCTGGCGTAAAGATGAAGA
CGACCGTGAACACAGTCTGGTTCCTCCATCTCACCCTGGCCGATTTCCTCTGCTGCCTCTCCTTGCCCTT
CTCCTTGGCTCACCTGATTCTCCAAGGACACTGGCCCTATGGCTTGTTCCTGTGCAAACTTATCCCATCC
ATCATTATTCTCAACATGTTTGCCAGTGTCTTCCTGCTTACTGCCATTAGCCTGGACCGATGTCTGATAG
TACATAAGCCAATCTGGTGCCAGAATCATCGAAACGTGAGAACCGCCTTCGCCATCTGTGGATGTGTCTG
GGTGGTAGCCTTTGTGATGTGTGTGCCCGTATTTGTATACCGTGATCTGTTCATTATGGACAATCGCAGT
ATATGTAGATATAATTTTGATTCCTCCAGGTCATATGATTATTGGGACTACGTGTACAAACTAAGTCTAC
CAGAAAGCAATTCTACTGATAACTCCACTGCTCAGCTAACTGGACATATGAATGACAGGTCAGCTCCTTC
CTCTGTACAGGCAAGGGATTACTTTTGGACAGTTACCACTGCCCTCCAGTCACAGCCATTCCTAACATCT
CCTGAAGACTCATTCTCTCTAGATTCAGCAAACCAACAACCCCATTATGGTGGAAAGCCTCCTAATGTCC
TCACAGCCGCCGTACCCAGCGGGTTTCCTGTTGAAGATCGTAAATCCAATACACTGAACGCTGACGCTTT
TCTCTCTGCTCACACAGAACTTTTCCCTACTGCTTCTAGTGGTCATTTATACCCCTATGATTTCCAGGGG
GATTATGTTGACCAATTCACGTATGACAATCATGTGCCGACACCGCTGATGGCAATAACCATCACAAGGC
TGGTGGTGGGCTTCCTGGTGCCGTTTTTCATCATGGTAATTTGTTACAGCCTCATCTGCTACAAAATATG
GCGAAATTTCAAAGGGAAATTAAACGTCTATATCAAGGCCGACAAGCAGAAGAACGGCATCAAGGCGAAC
TTCCACATCCGCCACAACATCGAGGACGGCGGCGTGCAGCTCGCCTACCACTACCAGCAGAACACCCCCA
TCGGCGACGGCCCCGTGCTGCTGCCCGACAACCACTACCTGAGCGTGCAGACCAAACTTTCGAAAGACCC
CAACGAGAAGCGCGATCACATGGTCCTGCTGGAGTTCGTGACCGCCGCCGGGATCACTCTCGGCATGGAC
GAGCTGTACAAGGGCGGTACCGGAGGGATGATGGTGAGAAAGGGCGAGGAGCTGTTCACCGGGGTGGTGC
CCATCCTGGTCGAGCTGGACGGCGACGTAAACGGCCACAAGTTCAGCGTGTCCGGCGAGGGTGAGGGCGA
TGCCACCTACGGCAAGCTGACCCTGAAGTTCATCTGCACCACCGGCAAGCTGCCCGTGCCCTGGCCCACC
CTCGTGACCACCCTGACCTACGGCGTGCAGTGCTTCAGCCGCTACCCCGACCACATGAAGCAGCACGACT
TCTTCAAGTCCGCCATGCCCGAAGGCTACATCCAGGAGCGCACCATCTTCTTCAAGGACGACGGCCACTA
CAAGACCCGCGCCGAGGTGAAGTTCGAGGGCGACACCCTGGTGAACCGCATCGAGCTGAAGGGCATCGAC
TTCAAGGAGGACGGCAACATCCTGGGGCACAAGCTGGAGTACAACTCAGTAATCTCCAAGGCAAAGATAC
GCACAGTGAAAATGGCTGTGGCTGTGGTCACTGTCTTTTTTATCTGCTGGACTCCATACCATCTTGTCGG
AGTCCTGCTATTGATTACTGATCCAGAAAGTTCCTTGGGGGAAGCTGTGATGTCCTGGGACCACATGTCC
ATTGCTTTAGCATCTGCCAATAGTTGCTTCAACCCTTTCCTGTATGCCCTCTTGGGGAAAGACTTTAGGA
AGAAAGCAAGACAGTCTATAAAGGGCATTCTGGAAGCAGCCTTCAGCGAAGAGCTCACGCACTCTACCAA
CTGTACCCAAGACAAAGCCTCTTCAAAAAGAAACAATATGAGTACAGATGTGTGAGGATCCACTAGTTCT
AGAGCGGCCGCTTCACTCCTCAGGTGCAGGCTGCCTATCAGAAGGTGGTGGCTGGTGTGGCCAATGCCCT
GGCTCACAAATACCACTGAGATCTTTTTCCCTCTGCCAAAAATTATGGGGACATCATGAAGCCCCTTGAG
CATCTGACTTCTGGCTAATAAAGGAAATTTATTTTCATTGCAATAGTGTGTTGGAATTTTTTGTGTCTCT
CACTCGGAAGGACATATGGGAGGGCAAATCATTTAAAACATCAGAATGAGTATTTGGTTTAGAGTTTGGC
AACATATGCCCATATGCTGGCTGCCATGAACAAAGGTTGGCTATAAAGAGGTCATCAGTATATGAAACAG
CCCCCTGCTGTCCATTCCTTATTCCATAGAAAAGCCTTGACTTGAGGTTAGATTTTTTTTATATTTTGTT
TTGTGTTATTTTTTTCTTTAACATCCCTAAAATTTTCCTTACATGTTTTACTAGCCAGATTTTTCCTCCT
CTCCTGACTACTCCCAGTCATAGCTGTCCCTCTTCTCTTATGAAGATCCCTCGACCTGGAGCTCCAGCTT
TTGTTCCCTTTAGTGAGGGTTAATTTCGAGCTTGGCGTAATCATGGTCATAGCTGTTTCCTGTGTGAAAT
TGTTATCCGCTCACAATTCCACACAACATACGAGCCGGAAGCATAAAGTGTAAAGCCTGGGGTGCCTAAT
GAGTGAGCTAACTCACATTAATTGCGTTGCGCTCACTGCCCGCTTTCCAGTCGGGAAACCTGTCGTGCCA
GCTGCATTAATGAATCGGCCAACGCGCGGGGAGAGGCGGTTTGCGTATTGGGCGCTCTTCCGCTTCCTCG
CTCACTGACTCGCTGCGCTCGGTCGTTCGGCTGCGGCGAGCGGTATCAGCTCACTCAAAGGCGGTAATAC
GGTTATCCACAGAATCAGGGGATAACGCAGGAAAGAACATGTGAGCAAAAGGCCAGCAAAAGGCCAGGAA
CCGTAAAAAGGCCGCGTTGCTGGCGTTTTTCCATAGGCTCCGCCCCCCTGACGAGCATCACAAAAATCGA
CGCTCAAGTCAGAGGTGGCGAAACCCGACAGGACTATAAAGATACCAGGCGTTTCCCCCTGGAAGCTCCC
TCGTGCGCTCTCCTGTTCCGACCCTGCCGCTTACCGGATACCTGTCCGCCTTTCTCCCTTCGGGAAGCGT
GGCGCTTTCTCATAGCTCACGCTGTAGGTATCTCAGTTCGGTGTAGGTCGTTCGCTCCAAGCTGGGCTGT
GTGCACGAACCCCCCGTTCAGCCCGACCGCTGCGCCTTATCCGGTAACTATCGTCTTGAGTCCAACCCGG
TAAGACACGACTTATCGCCACTGGCAGCAGCCACTGGTAACAGGATTAGCAGAGCGAGGTATGTAGGCGG
TGCTACAGAGTTCTTGAAGTGGTGGCCTAACTACGGCTACACTAGAAGAACAGTATTTGGTATCTGCGCT
CTGCTGAAGCCAGTTACCTTCGGAAAAAGAGTTGGTAGCTCTTGATCCGGCAAACAAACCACCGCTGGTA
GCGGTGGTTTTTTTGTTTGCAAGCAGCAGATTACGCGCAGAAAAAAAGGATCTCAAGAAGATCCTTTGAT
CTTTTCTACGGGGTCTGACGCTCAGTGGAACGAAAACTCACGTTAAGGGATTTTGGTCATGAGATTATCA
AAAAGGATCTTCACCTAGATCCTTTTAAATTAAAAATGAAGTTTTAAATCAATCTAAAGTATATATGAGT
AAACTTGGTCTGACAGTTACCAATGCTTAATCAGTGAGGCACCTATCTCAGCGATCTGTCTATTTCGTTC
ATCCATAGTTGCCTGACTCCCCGTCGTGTAGATAACTACGATACGGGAGGGCTTACCATCTGGCCCCAGT
GCTGCAATGATACCGCGAGACCCACGCTCACCGGCTCCAGATTTATCAGCAATAAACCAGCCAGCCGGAA
GGGCCGAGCGCAGAAGTGGTCCTGCAACTTTATCCGCCTCCATCCAGTCTATTAATTGTTGCCGGGAAGC
TAGAGTAAGTAGTTCGCCAGTTAATAGTTTGCGCAACGTTGTTGCCATTGCTACAGGCATCGTGGTGTCA
CGCTCGTCGTTTGGTATGGCTTCATTCAGCTCCGGTTCCCAACGATCAAGGCGAGTTACATGATCCCCCA
TGTTGTGCAAAAAAGCGGTTAGCTCCTTCGGTCCTCCGATCGTTGTCAGAAGTAAGTTGGCCGCAGTGTT
ATCACTCATGGTTATGGCAGCACTGCATAATTCTCTTACTGTCATGCCATCCGTAAGATGCTTTTCTGTG
ACTGGTGAGTACTCAACCAAGTCATTCTGAGAATAGTGTATGCGGCGACCGAGTTGCTCTTGCCCGGCGT
CAATACGGGATAATACCGCGCCACATAGCAGAACTTTAAAAGTGCTCATCATTGGAAAACGTTCTTCGGG
GCGAAAACTCTCAAGGATCTTACCGCTGTTGAGATCCAGTTCGATGTAACCCACTCGTGCACCCAACTGA
TCTTCAGCATCTTTTACTTTCACCAGCGTTTCTGGGTGAGCAAAAACAGGAAGGCAAAATGCCGCAAAAA
AGGGAATAAGGGCGACACGGAAATGTTGAATACTCATACTCTTCCTTTTTCAATATTATTGAAGCATTTA
TCAGGGTTATTGTCTCATGAGCGGATACATATTTGAATGTATTTAGAAAAATAAACAAATAGGGGTTCCG
CGCACATTTCCCCGAAAAGTGCCACCTG
[124 nt withheld, positions 6189-6312]
C
[91 nt withheld, positions 6314-6404]
A
[49 nt withheld, positions 6406-6454]
CCTTTGACGTTGGAGTCCACGTTCTTT
[37 nt withheld, positions 6482-6518]
ACCCTATCTCGGTCTATTCTTTTGATTTATAAGGGATTTTGCCGATTTCGGCCTATTGGTTAAAAAATGA
GCTGATTTAACAAAAATTTAACGCGAATTTTAACAAAATATTAACGCTTACAATTTCCATTCGCCATTCA
GGCTGCGCAACTGTTGGGAAGGGCGATCGGTGCGGGCCTCTTCGCTATTACGCCAGCTGGCGAAAGGGGG
ATGTGCTGCAAGGCGATTAAGTTGGGTAACGCCAGGGTTTTCCCAGTCACGACGTTGTAAAACGACGGCC
AGTGAATTGTAATACGACTCACTATAGGGCGAATTGGGTACCTAGTAATCAATTACGGGGTCATTAGTTC
ATAGCCCATATATGGAGTTCCGCGTTACATAACTTACGGTAAATGGCCCGCCTGGCTGACCGCCCAACGA
CCCCCGCCCATTGACGTCAATAATGACGTATGTTCCCATAGTAACGCCAATAGGGACTTTCCATTGACGT
CAATGGGTGGAGTATTTACGGTAAACTGCCCACTTGGCAGTACATCAAGTGTATCATATGCCAAGTACGC
CCCCTATTGACGTCAATGACGGTAAATGGCCCGCCTGGCATTATGCCCAGTACATGACCTTATGGGACTT
TCCTACTTGGCAGTACATCTACGTATTAGTCATCGCTATTACCATGGTCGAGGTGAGCCCCACGTTCTGC
TTCACTCTCCCCATCTCCCCCCCCTCCCCACCCCCAATTTTGTATTTATTTATTTTTTAATTATTTTGTG
CAGCGATGGGGGCGGGGGGGGGGGGRCTTTCCAAAATGTCGTAATACCCCCGCCCCGTTGACGCAAATGG
GCAAGCTTGCCGGGTCGAGGTAGGCGTGTACGGTGGGAGGCCTATATAAGCAACCGGTATAATCAAACAG
ACCAGATTGTCTGTTTGTTACCGGTGTTTAGTGAACCGGGCGCGCCTCATATCGCCTGGAGACGCCATCC
ACGCTGTTTTGACCTCCATAGAAGNNNNNNNNNN
Features (pLannotate 1.2.2; 24 found; start..end, strand, type, name):
      6..127     +  promoter       chicken β-actin promoter (fragment): contains a 21-bp deletion relative to the standard chicken β-actin promoter
    128..1144    +  intron         chimeric intron: chimera between introns from chicken β-actin and rabbit β-globin
   1198..1237    -  misc_feature   MCS (fragment): pBluescript multiple cloning site
   1322..1684    +  CDS            Cmklr1 (fragment): CML1_RAT - Also known as Dez. Experimental evidence at protein level: Swiss-Prot protein existence level 1. Receptor for the chemoattractant adipokine chemerin/RARRES2 and for the omega-3 fatty acid derived molecule resolvin E1. Interaction with RARRES2 induces activation of intracellular signaling molecules, such as SKY, MAPK1/3 (ERK1/2), MAPK14/P38MAPK and PI3K leading to multifunctional effects, reduction of immune responses, enhancing of adipogenesis and angionesis. Resolvin E1 down-regulates cytokine production in macrophages by reducing the activation of MAPK1/3 (ERK1/2) and NF-kappa-B.
   2333..3055    +  CDS            cEGFP: cEGFP is a basic (constitutively fluorescent) green fluorescent protein published in 2008, derived from Aequorea victoria.
   3041..3292    +  CDS            Cmklr1 (fragment): CML1_RAT - Also known as Dez. Experimental evidence at protein level: Swiss-Prot protein existence level 1. Receptor for the chemoattractant adipokine chemerin/RARRES2 and for the omega-3 fatty acid derived molecule resolvin E1. Interaction with RARRES2 induces activation of intracellular signaling molecules, such as SKY, MAPK1/3 (ERK1/2), MAPK14/P38MAPK and PI3K leading to multifunctional effects, reduction of immune responses, enhancing of adipogenesis and angionesis. Resolvin E1 down-regulates cytokine production in macrophages by reducing the activation of MAPK1/3 (ERK1/2) and NF-kappa-B.
   3409..3516    +  CDS            HBB: HBB_PONPY - Experimental evidence at transcript level: Swiss-Prot protein existence level 2. Involved in oxygen transport from the lung to the various peripheral tissues. From Pongo pygmaeus (Bornean orangutan).
   3587..3642    +  polyA_signal   β-globin poly(A) signal: rabbit β-globin polyadenylation signal (Gil and Proudfoot, 1987)
   3997..4015    -  promoter       T3 promoter: promoter for bacteriophage T3 RNA polymerase
   4060..4076    -  protein_bind   lac operator: The lac repressor binds to the lac operator to inhibit transcription in E. coli. This inhibition can be relieved by adding lactose or isopropyl-β-D-thiogalactopyranoside (IPTG). lac repressor encoded by lacI
   4084..4114    -  promoter       lac promoter: promoter for the E. coli lac operon
   4129..4150    -  protein_bind   CAP binding site: CAP binding activates transcription in the presence of cAMP. E. coli catabolite activator protein
   4163..4255    -  CDS            lacI (fragment): lac repressor; lacI; The lac repressor binds to the lac operator to inhibit transcription in E. coli. This inhibition can be relieved by adding lactose or isopropyl-β-D-thiogalactopyranoside (IPTG).
   4438..5026    -  rep_origin     ori: high-copy-number ColE1/pMB1/pBR322/pUC origin of replication
   5197..6057    -  CDS            AmpR: β-lactamase; bla; confers resistance to ampicillin, carbenicillin, and related antibiotics
   6058..6162    -  promoter       AmpR promoter: bla
   6189..6617    +  rep_origin     f1 ori (sequence partly withheld): f1 bacteriophage origin of replication; arrow indicates direction of (+) strand synthesis
   6648..6805    -  CDS            lacZα (fragment): LacZα fragment of β-galactosidase; lacZ fragment
   6808..6826    +  promoter       T7 promoter: promoter for bacteriophage T7 RNA polymerase
   6891..7194    +  enhancer       CMV enhancer: human cytomegalovirus immediate early enhancer
   7196..7313    +  promoter       chicken β-actin promoter (fragment): contains a 21-bp deletion relative to the standard chicken β-actin promoter
   7311..7360    +  promoter       CMVd1 promoter (fragment): truncated human cytomegalovirus (CMV) immediate early promoter that yields slightly reduced expression relative to the full-length promoter
   7377..7410    +  promoter       minimal CMV promoter (fragment): human cytomegalovirus (CMV) immediate early promoter
   7422..7447    -  protein_bind   CuO (fragment): CymR-binding P2 operator sequence from the p-cmt operon of Pseudomonas putida (Mullick et al., 2006) CymR
