[The description below was written by a language model from this plasmid's Addgene catalogue record and pLannotate feature annotations shown in this document.]
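Description:
pCIS.MTRIA-C3a is a mammalian expression plasmid built on the pCIS backbone that encodes MTRIA-C3a, a synthetic, genetically encoded fluorescent sensor for the complement fragment C3a. It is propagated in E. coli as a high-copy plasmid through a ColE1/pUC-type origin and selected with ampicillin via the β-lactamase gene. The backbone also carries pBluescript-derived remnants: an f1 phage origin, T7 and T3 promoters, and lac promoter/operator and lacZα fragments. None of these contributes to expression in mammalian cells.

The roughly 2.2 kb insert, cloned between EcoRI and BamHI sites, is driven by the CAG promoter. In the feature table this appears as the CMV enhancer, chicken β-actin promoter fragments that span the origin of the circular map, and the chimeric chicken β-actin/rabbit β-globin intron. Transcripts terminate at a rabbit β-globin polyadenylation signal, and the short HBB hit just upstream of it most likely reflects globin-derived 3′ sequence rather than a separate payload. Within the coding region, a green fluorescent protein annotated as cEGFP lies between two segments that the automated annotation matches to the rat chemerin receptor Cmklr1. These matches probably reflect homology among chemoattractant G-protein-coupled receptors, so the arrangement fits a receptor scaffold with a fluorescent protein inserted internally. However, the record does not name the receptor used or its species, and part of the open reading frame is unannotated. The short CMV minimal promoter and CuO fragments within the promoter region are likely incidental matches.

The stated use is expression of the sensor in mammalian cells to report C3a by fluorescence. It was deposited alongside work describing a related sensor for extracellular oxytocin. The sequence is labelled a partial NGS result.
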