Addgene plasmid #184601: pCIS.MTRIA-C3a
Purpose: For expression of a fluorescent sensor for C3a complement in mammalian cells
Depositing lab: Hiroshi Hibino & Daisuke Ino. Publication: A fluorescent sensor for real-time measurement of extracellular oxytocin dynamics in the brain. Ino D, Tanaka Y, Hibino H, Nishiyama M. Nat Methods. 2022 Sep 22. pii: 10.1038/s41592-022-01597-x. doi: 10.1038/s41592-022-01597-x. PubMed 36138174.
Backbone
  Vector backbone: pCIS
  Vector type: Mammalian Expression
Growth in bacteria
  Bacterial resistance: Ampicillin, 100 μg/mL
  Growth temperature: 37°C
  Growth strain: DH5alpha
  Copy number: High Copy
Gene/Insert
  Gene/Insert name: MTRIA-C3a (alt name: C3a biosensor)
  Species: Synthetic
  Insert size (bp): 2175
  Promoter: CAG promoter
  Cloning method: Restriction Enzyme; 5′ cloning site EcoRI (unknown if destroyed); 3′ cloning site BamHI (unknown if destroyed)
Terms and licenses: Academic/Nonprofit Terms; Industry Terms: Not Available to Industry
Depositor comments: Please visit https://doi.org/10.1101/2021.07.30.454450 for bioRxiv preprint.
How to cite: pCIS.MTRIA-C3a was a gift from Hiroshi Hibino & Daisuke Ino (Addgene plasmid # 184601 ; http://n2t.net/addgene:184601 ; RRID:Addgene_184601)
